Addgene plasmid #18100: pGEX-HE4
Depositing lab: Ronny Drapkin. Depositing organization: Dana-Farber Cancer Institute.
Backbone
  Vector backbone: pGEX
  Backbone size w/o insert (bp): 5000
  Vector type: Bacterial Expression
Growth in bacteria
  Bacterial resistance: Ampicillin, 100 μg/mL
  Growth temperature: 37°C
  Growth strain: DH5alpha
  Copy number: High Copy
Gene/Insert
  Gene/Insert name: Human Epididymis Protein 4 (alt names: HE4; WFDC2)
  Species: H. sapiens (human)
  Insert size (bp): 394
  Entrez Gene: WFDC2 (a.k.a. EDDM4, HE4, WAP5, dJ461P17.6)
  Tag / fusion protein: GST (N terminal on backbone)
  Cloning method: Restriction Enzyme
  Sequencing primers: 5′ n/a
Resource information
  A portion of this plasmid was derived from a plasmid made by: Gift from Dr. Kirchhoff
Terms and licenses: Academic/Nonprofit Terms; Industry Terms: Not Available to Industry
How to cite: pGEX-HE4 was a gift from Ronny Drapkin (Addgene plasmid # 18100 ; http://n2t.net/addgene:18100 ; RRID:Addgene_18100)
