[The description below was written by a language model from this plasmid's Addgene catalogue record.]
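Description:
pGEX-HE4 is a bacterial expression plasmid built on a pGEX backbone of about 5 kb, carrying a roughly 394 bp insert that encodes human epididymis protein 4 (HE4, the product of the WFDC2 gene, a member of the whey acidic protein four-disulfide core domain family). The insert was introduced by restriction enzyme cloning so that HE4 is fused to glutathione S-transferase (GST), which is supplied by the backbone and sits at the N terminus of the fusion. The plasmid is maintained at high copy number in E. coli and is selected with ampicillin.

The record provides no feature table and does not name the promoter, the exact pGEX variant, the cloning sites, or any protease cleavage site between GST and HE4. pGEX-series vectors generally drive the GST fusion from an IPTG-inducible tac promoter with a plasmid-borne lac repressor gene, and many variants include a protease recognition site for removing the tag, but which of these applies here cannot be confirmed from the available information. It is also not stated whether the insert represents the full coding sequence or a version lacking the signal peptide, though its size is consistent with most or all of this small secreted protein.

Constructs of this type are typically used to produce recombinant GST-tagged protein in bacteria, which can be purified on glutathione affinity resin. Such purified protein is commonly used as an antigen for raising or validating antibodies, as a standard in immunoassays, or as bait in pull-down experiments. The record does not specify the intended application for this plasmid.
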