>Addgene plasmid #18100 | pGEX-HE4 | addgene partial sequence | sequence record 23970 | pGEX-5 5'-GGGCTGGCAAGCCACGTTTGGTG-3'
NNNNNAANNNCCCNNNANNTCGGATCTGATCGAAGGTCGTGGGATCCGGTCAGGCACAGGAGCAGAGAAG
ACTGGCGTGTGCCCCGAGCTCCAGGCTGACCAGAACTGCACGCAAGAGTGCGTCTCGGACAGCGAATGCG
CCGACAACCTCAAGTGCTGCAGCGCGGGCTGTGCCACCTTCTGCTCTCTGCCCAATGATAAGGAGGGTTC
CTGCCCCCAGGTGAACATTAACTTTCCCCAGCTCGGCCTCTGTCGGGACCAGTGCCAGGTGGACAGCCAG
TGTCCTGGCCAGATGAAATGCTGCCGCAATGGCTGTGGGAAGGTGTCCTGTGTCACTCCCAATTTCTGAC
CGGATCCCCGGGAATTCATCGTGACTGACTGACGATCTGCCTCGCGCGTTTCGGTGATGACGGTGAAAAC
CTCTGACACATGCAGCTCCCGGAGACGGTCACAGCTTGTCTGTAAGCGGATGCCGGGAGCAGACAAGCCC
GTCAGGGCGCGTCAGCGGGTGTTGGCGGGTGTCGGGGCGCAGCCATGACCCAGTCACGTAGCGATAGCGG
AGTAATTCTTGAAGACGAAAGGGCCTCGTGATACGCCTATTTTTATAGGTTAATGTCATGATAATAATGT
TTNCNTTAAACGNTCAGGGNGGCACTTTTCGGGGAAATGTGCGCGGGAACCCCCTATTTTGTTTANTTTT
NNNNNTACNTTCAAATTTGTATCCCCNCCATGAACAAANACNCCCCTGATAANCNNCTTCAATAATATNG
AAAAAGGAAGAGTATGAGTATTCAACATTTCCGTGTCGCCCTTATTCNN
